>Addgene plasmid #176245 | pNOC_hfnCas12a-Nlux_crRNA NR2 | addgene full sequence | sequence record 346567 | Addgene NGS Result
GGATACATATTTGAATGTATTTAGAAAAATAAACAAATAGGGGTTCCGCGCACATTTCCCCGAAAAGTGC
CACCTGGGTCCTTTTCATCACGTGCTATAAAAATAATTATAATTTAAATTTTTTAATATAAATATATAAA
TTAAAAATAGAAAGTAAAAAAAGAAATTAAAGAAAAAATAGTTTTTGTTTTCCGAAGATGTAAAAGACTC
TAGGGGGATCGCCAACAAATACTACCTTTTATCTTGTACTTCCTGCTCTCAGGTATTAATGCCGAATTGT
TTCATCTTGTCTGTGTAGAAGACCACACACGAAAATCCTGTGATTTTACATTTTACTTATCGTTAATCGA
ATGTATATCTATTTAATCTGCTTTTCTTGTCTAATAAATATATATGTAAAGTACGCTTTTTGTTGAAATT
TTTTAAACCTTTGTTTATTTTTTTTTCTTCATTCCGTAACTCTTCTACCTTCTTTATTTACTTTCTAAAA
TCCAAATACAAAACATAAAAATAAATAAACACAGAGTAAATTCCCAAATTATTCCATCATTAAAAGATAC
GAGGCGCGTGTAAGTTACAGGCAAGCGATCCGTCTAAGAAACCGGTGCAAAGCTGACGCCCTTTTCGTCG
TCGTTGCTGGTGTTAAAATTGCGCGTTTCTTTTTTTTCCGTCTTTGTCGTCTTTTGACTTTTTTATCTTC
TTTTCTGTCTTCTTTTATTCTTCTCTTCTTCTTCATCACTCCCTCTTCATTTTTCTTCTTCTTTTTCCTC
GTCTATTGTCCTCGGGCATTACCAGTTGTGCTGCTCACGTGCGCGCAAGCGGTGAAAGGGTGAGAGGATA
CACGGACAACAATCATTGAAAATTACGCTTAAAGCCGGTGCCTGGAAAAGTCCACGCGCAGATGGCCTTT
GCTTGCCTTGCTGCTGCTGCAGCTGCTGCTGCTGTCGCCTGTGATGGTAATGGTTGTTGTTGTGGTCCTG
CTTGCTTGCTAGTTTGCATTGCGTTTGCGGTTGCCTTATGACCGACTCCGTGTGATTGATCCTTAAACAT
ATTTTATCATTGATGTGGATTGTGTGACGACGGCAAAAAAGAATTACTTTACACATGACTATCACACCTG
CTCCCCTCCCTTCTCCTTTCAATCGGTCAACTTCCCAACCGCTCCTCGAAAATATTTCAGTTGAATCCTC
TACTACGTACCCCTTACTTAAATTTACTTTCTCTCTCCCCATCAATGCGCCGTTGTTCTGAAGTTGTATT
ATTGATGGGAGATGATTGGCACTGCACCAGACCTGGCCAAAAGCCACCACAGGTGGCCACATACTCTTGC
ATGGGTATACTCTACCGAGGCAAAGATTAAAGTGCACGTCCCCTGCCCCTCTCTCTCCCTACTTCCTTCA
GTCTCAGTGGTTCCGTGCCCGTTCAGCACTACATCGCCCTGCCCGCTGTTCCTTCTCAAACAGCCACCCA
TCCCAACCCACATACACAGAAACAACCTTTCCTACACATTTTCCCAAGTCTTCTCTTCACTATTCTACAC
TAATACACCACCGTGATATGCCGGTTATCTAGATGTCCTTTCTCCTTTCTCATCCTTTCTTTCCCATGGT
ACCCAGGAGTCCCATTCGCCATGCCGAAGCATGTTGCCCAGCCGGCGCCAGCGAGGAGGCTGGGACCATG
CCGGCCCTTGAGGAGGGGGATACTCGTGCCAATCTACAACAGTAGAAATTATTTAAAGTTCTTAGACGAC
GAGCTTACTCGTTTCGTCCTCACGGACTCATCAGGTCTAAGAAGAGCCAAGGCCTGCTCTTCATCGATTC
TGTGGATGGAGGGAGGGAAGGAGGGGGGGAGTGAGTGAGTCGAGAGAACGACGACTGGGGCAAAGAGAGG
ATGACGCCACTGCAACAAAAGACAGGGAAGAATAGAGGCTGTTGGAAAACAGGAACACAGTGAAGAATAG
AGGCTGCAGGGTAACAGGCACATTTATCGCAGAGAGGCGGGCGGCAGGGGCGATACGTAAAGAGACCCCT
AAACTTCTCCGCGTCATCCGTTCACGCTACCTCCTTCCCTCCCTTTACTCCCATTGATCACCAAGGCAGC
GCCCGCAGCCACCAGCAGCCACCGTCCTCAGTGTCACAGCTAGACGCGTCCCCATCAGGCAGCAGACCAC
CAGAATATGCGCTTTCGCTTCCCATCATATCCCTCCCTCCTCCCCTTCTATTCCTCATCATGCATCATTT
CTTTCTCCTTGCTGCATGCCCCTCTTCTTACCTTGGCTAAGATCTACCGGAGGAAGAAGTCTTCAACGAT
AGATAAATGCCTGTATCGTGATGGTTGTTTGAATGGTGGAAGTGAGCCAGGTATTGAGAACGAGGGGCGC
AAGGGTGCGTGGAAGAAGGCAGGGAGAGGCGAGGCGAAGGAGAAGGGCATGTGGTGGGAACGAAGCCTCC
ACACCACAGCCACCCATGCTTTTCTCTGTTCGAGTTCCCGGGTTCTACTCTCACACACTACACGTGCACA
GAAAACATTCACGCACAACAGAGATACAGAGGGATCCGTCGAGATGGTCTACACGTCCTAATGTCCCCTG
CTTTCGAAGCCCAGAGCCATCGCTTTCTGTTTTTATCCATTCGCAACACATCCTGTTCTCGCGACCTCTC
CTCTTCCTGGCCACCATCGCTTCTCCGTGCCATGCCCTGTACATCCTTCCCTCCCTCGTTGTCTACCACA
CTAATCATGCGCTCTGCAGCAGACACTCGGCTACTATTTGTGTCGTACGGATTGAGGGGAGGGAGGGGAA
GGGAGGCAAGAAGTAAATCGGTGGTCAACAACAGACGCGGTCTCCCCACCCTCCCTCATTCCTTTCCCCT
CCTATAATGAGCGAAGAAAGCCATGGACACCGAGTCACCCACTCTCCTAATCCACCACCACCAGGGCACT
AACGGACTCACGCTCACCAAACTCGGTAACAATATCCACTGCACACAGATACACACGCAACCCTCGAGCA
TGCCCAAGAAAAAGCGGAAGGTGAGCATCTACCAGGAGTTCGTCAACAAGTATTCACTGAGTAAGACACT
GCGGTTCGAGCTGATCCCACAGGGCAAGACACTGGAGAACATCAAGGCCCGAGGCCTGATTCTGGACGAT
GAGAAGCGGGCAAAAGACTATAAGAAAGCCAAGCAGATCATTGATAAATACCACCAGTTCTTTATCGAGG
AAATTCTGAGCTCCGTGTGCATCAGTGAGGATCTGCTGCAGAATTACTCAGACGTGTACTTCAAGCTGAA
GAAGAGCGACGATGACAACCTGCAGAAGGACTTCAAGTCCGCCAAGGACACCATCAAGAAACAGATTAGC
GAGTACATCAAGGACTCCGAAAAGTTTAAAAATCTGTTCAACCAGAATCTGATCGATGCTAAGAAAGGCC
AGGAGTCCGACCTGATCCTGTGGCTGAAACAGTCTAAGGACAATGGGATTGAACTGTTCAAGGCTAACTC
CGATATCACTGATATTGACGAGGCACTGGAAATCATCAAGAGCTTCAAGGGATGGACCACATACTTTAAA
GGCTTCCACGAGAACCGCAAGAACGTGTACTCCAGCAACGACATTCCTACCTCCATCATCTACCGAATCG
TCGATGACAATCTGCCAAAGTTCCTGGAGAACAAGGCCAAATATGAATCTCTGAAGGACAAAGCTCCCGA
GGCAATTAATTACGAACAGATCAAGAAAGATCTGGCTGAGGAACTGACATTCGATATCGACTATAAGACT
AGCGAGGTGAACCAGAGGGTCTTTTCCCTGGACGAGGTGTTTGAAATCGCCAATTTCAACAATTACCTGA
ACCAGTCCGGCATTACTAAATTCAATACCATCATTGGCGGGAAGTTTGTGAACGGGGAGAATACCAAGCG
CAAGGGAATTAACGAATACATCAATCTGTATAGCCAGCAGATCAACGACAAAACTCTGAAGAAATACAAG
ATGTCTGTGCTGTTCAAACAGATCCTGAGTGATACCGAGTCCAAGTCTTTTGTCATTGATAAACTGGAAG
ATGACTCAGACGTGGTCACTACCATGCAGAGCTTTTATGAGCAGATCGCCGCTTTCAAGACAGTGGAGGA
AAAATCTATTAAGGAAACTCTGAGTCTGCTGTTCGATGACCTGAAAGCCCAGAAGCTGGACCTGAGTAAG
ATCTACTTCAAAAACGATAAGAGTCTGACAGACCTGTCACAGCAGGTGTTTGATGACTATTCCGTGATTG
GGACCGCCGTCCTGGAGTACATTACACAGCAGATCGCTCCAAAGAACCTGGATAATCCCTCTAAGAAAGA
GCAGGAACTGATCGCTAAGAAAACCGAGAAGGCAAAATATCTGAGTCTGGAAACAATTAAGCTGGCACTG
GAGGAGTTCAACAAGCACAGGGATATTGACAAACAGTGCCGCTTTGAGGAAATCCTGGCCAACTTCGCAG
CCATCCCCATGATTTTTGATGAGATCGCCCAGAACAAAGACAATCTGGCTCAGATCAGTATTAAGTACCA
GAACCAGGGCAAGAAAGACCTGCTGCAGGCTTCAGCAGAAGATGACGTGAAAGCCATCAAGGATCTGCTG
GACCAGACCAACAATCTGCTGCACAAGCTGAAAATCTTCCATATTAGTCAGTCAGAGGATAAGGCTAATA
TCCTGGATAAAGACGAACACTTCTACCTGGTGTTCGAGGAATGTTACTTCGAGCTGGCAAACATTGTCCC
CCTGTATAACAAGATTAGGAACTACATCACACAGAAGCCTTACTCTGACGAGAAGTTTAAACTGAACTTC
GAAAATAGTACCCTGGCCAACGGGTGGGATAAGAACAAGGAGCCTGACAACACAGCTATCCTGTTCATCA
AGGATGACAAGTACTATCTGGGAGTGATGAATAAGAAAAACAATAAGATCTTCGATGACAAAGCCATTAA
GGAGAACAAAGGGGAAGGATACAAGAAAATCGTGTATAAGCTGCTGCCCGGCGCAAATAAGATGCTGCCT
AAGGTGTTCTTCAGCGCCAAGAGTATCAAATTCTACAACCCATCCGAGGACATCCTGCGGATTAGAAATC
ACTCAACACATACTAAGAACGGGAGCCCCCAGAAGGGATATGAGAAATTTGAGTTCAACATCGAGGATTG
CAGGAAGTTTATTGACTTCTACAAGCAGAGCATCTCCAAACACCCTGAATGGAAGGATTTTGGCTTCCGG
TTTTCCGACACACAGAGATATAACTCTATCGACGAGTTCTACCGCGAGGTGGAAAATCAGGGGTATAAGC
TGACTTTTGAGAACATTTCTGAAAGTTACATCGACAGCGTGGTCAATCAGGGAAAGCTGTACCTGTTCCA
GATCTATAACAAAGATTTTTCAGCATACAGCAAGGGCAGACCAAACCTGCATACACTGTACTGGAAGGCC
CTGTTCGATGAGAGGAATCTGCAGGACGTGGTCTATAAACTGAACGGAGAGGCCGAACTGTTTTACCGGA
AGCAGTCTATTCCTAAGAAAATCACTCACCCAGCTAAGGAGGCCATCGCTAACAAGAACAAGGACAATCC
TAAGAAAGAGAGCGTGTTCGAATACGATCTGATTAAGGACAAGCGGTTCACCGAAGATAAGTTCTTTTTC
CATTGTCCAATCACCATTAACTTCAAGTCAAGCGGCGCTAACAAGTTCAACGACGAGATCAATCTGCTGC
TGAAGGAAAAAGCAAACGATGTGCACATCCTGAGCATTGACCGAGGAGAGCGGCATCTGGCCTACTATAC
CCTGGTGGATGGCAAAGGGAATATCATTAAGCAGGATACATTCAACATCATTGGCAATGACCGGATGAAA
ACCAACTACCACGATAAACTGGCTGCAATCGAGAAGGATAGAGACTCAGCTAGGAAGGACTGGAAGAAAA
TCAACAACATTAAGGAGATGAAGGAAGGCTATCTGAGCCAGGTGGTCCATGAGATTGCAAAGCTGGTCAT
CGAATACAATGCCATTGTGGTGTTCGAGGATCTGAACTTCGGCTTTAAGAGGGGGCGCTTTAAGGTGGAA
AAACAGGTCTATCAGAAGCTGGAGAAAATGCTGATCGAAAAGCTGAATTACCTGGTGTTTAAAGATAACG
AGTTCGACAAGACCGGAGGCGTCCTGAGAGCCTACCAGCTGACAGCTCCCTTTGAAACTTTCAAGAAAAT
GGGAAAACAGACAGGCATCATCTACTATGTGCCAGCCGGATTCACTTCCAAGATCTGCCCCGTGACCGGC
TTTGTCAACCAGCTGTACCCTAAATATGAGTCAGTGAGCAAGTCCCAGGAATTTTTCAGCAAGTTCGATA
AGATCTGTTATAATCTGGACAAGGGGTACTTCGAGTTTTCCTTCGATTACAAGAACTTCGGCGACAAGGC
CGCTAAGGGGAAATGGACCATTGCCTCCTTCGGATCTCGCCTGATCAACTTTCGAAATTCCGATAAAAAC
CACAATTGGGACACTAGGGAGGTGTACCCAACCAAGGAGCTGGAAAAGCTGCTGAAAGACTACTCTATCG
AGTATGGACATGGCGAATGCATCAAGGCAGCCATCTGTGGCGAGAGTGATAAGAAATTTTTCGCCAAGCT
GACCTCAGTGCTGAATACAATCCTGCAGATGCGGAACTCAAAGACCGGGACAGAACTGGACTATCTGATT
AGCCCCGTGGCTGATGTCAACGGAAACTTCTTCGACAGCAGACAGGCACCCAAAAATATGCCTCAGGATG
CAGACGCCAACGGGGCCTACCACATCGGGCTGAAGGGACTGATGCTGCTGGGCCGGATCAAGAACAATCA
GGAGGGGAAGAAGCTGAACCTGGTCATTAAGAACGAGGAATACTTCGAGTTTGTCCAGAATAGAAATAAC
GGGTCCGGCAGCGGGTCCGTTAACATGGTGTTTACTCTCGAGGACTTCGTGGGCGACTGGCGGCAGACAG
CTGGCTATAACCTCGACCAGGTGCTGGAGCAGGGCGGTGTGTCCTCGCTTTTCCAGAACCTGGGCGTCTC
CGTGACCCCAATCCAGCGCATCGTCCTGAGCGGCGAGAACGGCCTGAAGATCGACATCCACGTCATCATT
CCCTACGAGGGCCTGAGCGGGGACCAAATGGGCCAGATCGAGAAGATCTTCAAGGTTGTGTACCCCGTGG
ACGATCACCACTTCAAGGTGATACTGCACTACGGGACGCTGGTCATCGACGGTGTGACGCCGAACATGAT
TGACTACTTCGGCCGTCCTTACGAGGGCATTGCCGTGTTCGACGGCAAGAAGATCACGGTGACCGGCACC
CTGTGGAACGGCAATAAGATCATTGACGAGCGGCTGATCAACCCGGATGGCTCGCTGTTGTTCCGCGTGA
CCATCAACGGGGTAACCGGCTGGCGCCTGTGCGAGCGCATCCTGGCCGGATACCCCTACGACGTGCCCGA
CTACGCGTCCATGGTGGCTAGCCCGAAAAAGAAGAGGAAGGTCTGACAATTGGAAAGATCCAAGAGAGAC
GAGTAGAGATTTTTTTTTTGGGATTGATGTTTGTCGTTCTTTGAGTTGTCGTCGAGTTACGCCTTTTGTA
AGAATGTTCCGCAGGAGAGGAGGAGGATGGGCATGAGTGAGGGTGAGAGGGCTTGCCCGCTTTTTTTTTT
AAAAACGCTGAAGACGTGGTTGTCAAACAAACCCCCCATAGAAACGATTTTGTTACGGTGCGGTCCAGAC
GTCACTTGAATGGCTCCGCGGAAAGGCCAGGGAGGGAAGGGGGGAGGGAGGAAACATGAAACATGTTGAA
CGGCTCAACAGGGTTTGGGGGACAAGAGAGGTAGCGCCCTGATGGACTGCTCCCTCCCCTCCTTTCCCTC
AATGTCTCATTCATCCATGCTTCCCCCTTCTCTCTCTCCCCTCCGTTCCATCCCCCGCGGGCGTGGTAGT
GGCGTGATGGGATCCACTAAAATGTACGTGTAAGAAAAGCCGGTGAGCTTACGCTTTTGTGAAAGTGGGA
GTACGAGTGTTGTGTGTGTGTGTAGTGGTTTCAGACCCCAGACAGAGGCGAAGCAGAAAAAGCAGACGAT
GAAGACGACGAAGAAATGAGCAGTCTATTTTTATCGTGGAAACAGAAGAGGTGATATCGTCTCCTGCAGG
CATGCAAGCTGATCCACTAGAGGCCATGGCGGCCGCGAGGGTGGACTTGAGAGTGTGGAAGTGAGTGAGG
GTAGAAGATAGAGTAAGGATGGCAGACAAGATGACGATAAAGAAGACGTGGAAGAGAGGGAAATACACGT
ACAAAGGAAGAAAACAAGAAAAGGAAAAAGAGGAAAAAATAAACGCAGGCGGAATTACTCACTGTTGAAA
TGGTCTCTCGTCCTGACACGGAAGTTGTACGAACAACACGCATGCACACAACGTACTCTTCTTCTGTGTT
CTAAATAAAGACTATTTGCTAAGGGAGGGTAGTGGCGATGGTGGCGTACAGTGACTTAATGGGGAGGAGC
AAATCAATGATGCCTTTTTTGGCATTTTTCTATTGTCTATCTGCGGTACTACAATTCGTTGTTATACAGT
CACGGATGGAAGGAAGAAGCAGCAGTAGAGTAGGGGATAAACCAATGAGATAAGGGAGCTGATGTAACGA
GACCAGGACGCCTGAAATTAAAGATAGAAAAACCACAAGTAGAGCCAGGAGCGATGACCATCTTCCATTT
CGTTTCTTCACAACAGTGCTTTTGCTTTCTTCGCTTCTACTCTCTCCTTACTGGCTACCATGACATTGTT
CACTTCTTTCATTTCTCCTTCCCTCTCTCACACACATCCCACCCCTTCGATTTCCTTCTGCCCTTCTTCC
CTCGGGGTCTAGTCTTATTTTGATTGAACCGATGCGTGAATTGGATCGAGTGACTTGTATGACGGGCACA
CACACACATGACGACGACAGGTGAGGACTTGAAGGACCTAAGGCATGACACCTAAAAGGAAGGAAGGCCG
AAAGACGACGGCAGAAGTGGGGATCTCTGAAACCAGATCCCTTCTCCTCTTCACTCCCTCCTCCTGATCC
CTGGCCATCAGTCCTGCTCCTCGGCCACGAAGTGCACGCAGTTGCCGGCCGGGTCGCGCAGGGCGAACTC
CCGCCCCCACGGCTGCTCGCCGATCTCGGTCATGGCCGGCCCGGAGGCGTCCCGGAAGTTCGTGGACACG
ACCTCCGACCACTCGGCGTACAGCTCGTCCAGGCCGCGCACCCACACCCAGGCCAGGGTGTTGTCCGGCA
CCACCTGGTCCTGGACCGCGCTGATGAACAGGGTCACGTCGTCCCGGACCACACCGGCGAAGTCGTCCTC
CACGAAGTCCCGGGAGAACCCGAGCCGGTCGGTCCAGAACTCGACCGCTCCGGCGACGTCGCGCGCGGTG
AGCACCGGAACGGCACTGGTCAACTTGGCCATCTGCTCGGAGGGGAGGATGAAGGGAAGGAGGGAGGGGG
GAGGGGCATTTATGACAATTAGAACTTCAGAGGTCTACTCCTTGTGTGTAACGAGGTGAACGACGGGTGA
AAGTGTTCGCCTGACAGGACTGGTCGAAGATCGGGGGGAGGGGGCTACCTCTATCTCTGAGGGCATCTTT
CTGATAAGGTGCCTTCAACCGCAACCCCGAAAACCCCTGCCCCCCACCACACCATGGACACATGCACGCA
CGACAAATAGACAGAGCGATGCCAACAGGATTGGTTGTATAGTATGGTTCTGGTAAGATAGAGGGATTAA
ATGCCCTGCTCCAGGCCGTGAGGGGCGAACTGGCGCGCTTGTGCTTCTCCTTCTGTACTTAATCTACATC
CCTGACCTTGAACTGGATCTTGACAAATATAGATCCGAAAACCCACTGCCGCACGAACTTACCATAATTT
AAAAAGAGGTTTTAGAGGCGAAGAGTGGAGACTTCTGTGTGAGGTTTGTGAAAAGGTAAGAAGGAGGGGA
CAGGAGATCATGAATCTATATCTTAATTAAGCACTTCTGCTGTTTTGAATGGGGTTAGAGCACAAGTGGG
ATGCCTGGACTTTCAGGGCATGCAAGCACACACTACGACCACAACAGAAGTCAAAAGGGTGTAGATAGAG
TTTGGCCTCTTGTCTGATGGGCATTCACCCGGCAGTATCCTAGTTAAAACAAAGACACATGAAGAGATAT
AAAGATCATCGCGTGTGCCCTCTAGACGGGCGGGCTATAGAGGAAAGGACAAAAGACCGCCAAACCGACG
CAGGATGCGGACAGGTTCAGTGCACCAAGGAGGAGGAAACGCCCAACCACGAGGTCCAAGGCTGGCAGAG
AAATAAACGACCCCGTTTAAACATGTGAGCAAAAGGCCAGCAAAAGGCCAGGAACCGTAAAAAGGCCGCG
TTGCTGGCGTTTTTCCATAGGCTCCGCCCCCCTGACGAGCATCACAAAAATCGACGCTCAAGTCAGAGGT
GGCGAAACCCGACAGGACTATAAAGATACCAGGCGTTTCCCCCTGGAAGCTCCCTCGTGCGCTCTCCTGT
TCCGACCCTGCCGCTTACCGGATACCTGTCCGCCTTTCTCCCTTCGGGAAGCGTGGCGCTTTCTCATAGC
TCACGCTGTAGGTATCTCAGTTCGGTGTAGGTCGTTCGCTCCAAGCTGGGCTGTGTGCACGAACCCCCCG
TTCAGCCCGACCGCTGCGCCTTATCCGGTAACTATCGTCTTGAGTCCAACCCGGTAAGACACGACTTATC
GCCACTGGCAGCAGCCACTGGTAACAGGATTAGCAGAGCGAGGTATGTAGGCGGTGCTACAGAGTTCTTG
AAGTGGTGGCCTAACTACGGCTACACTAGAAGAACAGTATTTGGTATCTGCGCTCTGCTGAAGCCAGTTA
CCTTCGGAAAAAGAGTTGGTAGCTCTTGATCCGGCAAACAAACCACCGCTGGTAGCGGTGGTTTTTTTGT
TTGCAAGCAGCAGATTACGCGCAGAAAAAAAGGATCTCAAGAAGATCCTTTGATCTTTTCTACGGGGTCT
GACGCTCAGTGGAACGAAAACTCACGTTAAGGGATTTTGGTCATGAGATTATCAAAAAGGATCTTCACCT
AGATCCTTTTAAATTAAAAATGAAGTTTTAAATCAATCTAAAGTATATATGAGTAAACTTGGTCTGACAG
TTACCAATGCTTAATCAGTGAGGCACCTATCTCAGCGATCTGTCTATTTCGTTCATCCATAGTTGCCTGA
CTCCCCGTCGTGTAGATAACTACGATACGGGAGGGCTTACCATCTGGCCCCAGTGCTGCAATGATACCGC
GAGACCCACGCTCACCGGCTCCAGATTTATCAGCAATAAACCAGCCAGCCGGAAGGGCCGAGCGCAGAAG
TGGTCCTGCAACTTTATCCGCCTCCATCCAGTCTATTAATTGTTGCCGGGAAGCTAGAGTAAGTAGTTCG
CCAGTTAATAGTTTGCGCAACGTTGTTGCCATTGCTACAGGCATCGTGGTGTCACGCTCGTCGTTTGGTA
TGGCTTCATTCAGCTCCGGTTCCCAACGATCAAGGCGAGTTACATGATCCCCCATGTTGTGCAAAAAAGC
GGTTAGCTCCTTCGGTCCTCCGATCGTTGTCAGAAGTAAGTTGGCCGCAGTGTTATCACTCATGGTTATG
GCAGCACTGCATAATTCTCTTACTGTCATGCCATCCGTAAGATGCTTTTCTGTGACTGGTGAGTACTCAA
CCAAGTCATTCTGAGAATAGTGTATGCGGCGACCGAGTTGCTCTTGCCCGGCGTCAATACGGGATAATAC
CGCGCCACATAGCAGAACTTTAAAAGTGCTCATCATTGGAAAACGTTCTTCGGGGCGAAAACTCTCAAGG
ATCTTACCGCTGTTGAGATCCAGTTCGATGTAACCCACTCGTGCACCCAACTGATCTTCAGCATCTTTTA
CTTTCACCAGCGTTTCTGGGTGAGCAAAAACAGGAAGGCAAAATGCCGCAAAAAAGGGAATAAGGGCGAC
ACGGAAATGTTGAATACTCATACTCTTCCTTTTTCAATATTATTGAAGCATTTATCAGGGTTATTGTCTC
ATGAGC
Features (pLannotate 1.2.2; 9 found; start..end, strand, type, name):
     87..590     +  misc_feature   CEN/ARS: S. cerevisiae CEN6 centromere fused to an autonomously replicating sequence
   1761..1784    -  misc_RNA       sTRSV HHRz (fragment): hammerhead ribozyme from the tobacco ringspot virus satellite RNA (Khvorova et al., 2003)
   3034..6930    +  CDS            cas12a: CS12A_FRATN - Also known as cpf1 From Francisella tularensis subsp. novicida (strain U112).
   6952..7467    +  CDS            LUCI_OPLGR (fragment): Experimental evidence at protein level: Swiss-Prot protein existence level 1. Catalytic subunit of oplophorus-luciferin 2-monooxygenase. Oxidoreductase that converts coelenterazine (the oplophorus luciferin) to coelenteramide under emission of blue light with a maximum at 454 nm. Is also active with bisdeoxycoelenterazine. From Oplophorus gracilirostris (Luminous shrimp).
   8183..8200    +  misc_feature   MCS (fragment): pUC18/19 multiple cloning site
   9108..9482    -  CDS            BleoR: antibiotic-binding protein; Sh ble from Streptoalloteichus hindustanus; confers resistance to bleomycin, phleomycin, and Zeocin™
  10442..11030   -  rep_origin     ori: high-copy-number ColE1/pMB1/pBR322/pUC origin of replication
  11201..12061   -  CDS            AmpR: β-lactamase; bla; confers resistance to ampicillin, carbenicillin, and related antibiotics
  12062..50      -  promoter       AmpR promoter (across the origin): bla
