[The description below was written by a language model from this plasmid's Addgene catalogue record and pLannotate feature annotations shown in this document.]
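Description:
pNOC_hfnCas12a-Nlux_crRNA NR2 is a 12.1 kb episomal CRISPR plasmid built on a pUC19 backbone for genome editing in the marine microalga Nannochloropsis oceanica. In E. coli it is maintained at high copy through the ColE1/pUC origin and selected with ampicillin via the β-lactamase gene and its native promoter. A yeast CEN6 centromere fused to an autonomously replicating sequence (CEN/ARS) is also annotated. This is presumably the element behind the episomal maintenance in the alga that the record describes, which would allow Cas12a expression without integration into the genome. Algal transformants are selected with Zeocin through the Sh ble (BleoR) gene.

The main payload is a humanized coding sequence for Francisella novicida Cas12a (Cpf1). It is fused at its C terminus to Nlux, a luciferase that the annotation matches to the catalytic subunit of the Oplophorus gracilirostris enzyme, which emits blue light when it oxidises coelenterazine-type substrates. The fusion lets nuclease expression be followed by luminescence. The plasmid also encodes a crRNA carrying the second of the spacers designed against the nitrate reductase gene of N. oceanica IMET1. A fragment of the tobacco ringspot virus satellite hammerhead ribozyme lies upstream of the nuclease gene on the opposite strand. It may be part of a self-cleaving arrangement that trims the crRNA transcript, but the crRNA itself is not annotated, so this is not confirmed. The promoters and terminators driving Cas12a-Nlux, the crRNA and the Zeocin marker are not identified in the record. The plasmid belongs to a CRISPR-Cas genome engineering toolbox for N. oceanica and is used to disrupt nitrate reductase.
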