Addgene plasmid #176245: pNOC_hfnCas12a-Nlux_crRNA NR2
Purpose: pNOC episomal plasmid harboring the humanized fnCas12a gene sequence tagged with Nlux and crRNA targeting the Nitrate reductase gene of N. oceanica IMET1 with spacer 2
Depositing lab: John van der Oost. Depositing organization: Wageningen University, Department Agrotechnology & Food Sciences. Publication: Comprehensive Genome Engineering Toolbox for Microalgae Nannochloropsis oceanica Based on CRISPR-Cas Systems. Naduthodi MIS, Sudfeld C, Avitzigiannis EK, Trevisan N, van Lith E, Alcaide Sancho J, D'Adamo S, Barbosa M, van der Oost J. ACS Synth Biol. 2021 Dec 17;10(12):3369-3378. doi: 10.1021/acssynbio.1c00329. Epub 2021 Nov 18. PubMed 34793143.
Backbone
  Vector backbone: pUC19
  Vector type: CRISPR, Luciferase, Synthetic Biology ; Expression in microalgae Nannochloropsis oceanica
  Selectable markers: Zeocin
Growth in bacteria
  Bacterial resistance: Ampicillin, 100 μg/mL
  Growth temperature: 37°C
  Growth strain: DH5alpha
  Copy number: High Copy
Gene/Insert
  Gene/Insert name: humanized fnCas12a
  Species: Francisella novicida
  Tag / fusion protein: luciferase (C terminal on insert)
Resource information
  A portion of this plasmid was derived from a plasmid made by: The backbone of plasmid was a gift from Eva Farre from Michigan State University. And the Cas12a sequence was obtained from the Addgene plasmid # 69976
Terms and licenses: Academic/Nonprofit Terms; Industry Terms: Not Available to Industry
How to cite: pNOC_hfnCas12a-Nlux_crRNA NR2 was a gift from John van der Oost (Addgene plasmid # 176245 ; http://n2t.net/addgene:176245 ; RRID:Addgene_176245)
